Addgene plasmid #64079: S. aureus DHPS
Purpose: Expression of Staphylococcus aureus dihydropteroate synthase
Depositing lab: Vern Schramm. Depositing organization: Albert Einstein College of Medicine. Publication: Binding Isotope Effects for para-Aminobenzoic Acid with Dihydropteroate Synthase from Staphylococcus aureus and Plasmodium falciparum. Stratton CF, Namanja-Magliano HA, Cameron SA, Schramm VL. ACS Chem Biol. 2015 Oct 16;10(10):2182-6. doi: 10.1021/acschembio.5b00490. Epub 2015 Aug 27. PubMed 26288086.
Backbone
  Vector backbone: pJ404
  Backbone manufacturer: DNA 2.0
  Vector type: Bacterial Expression
Growth in bacteria
  Bacterial resistance: Ampicillin, 100 μg/mL
  Growth temperature: 37°C
  Growth strain: DH5alpha
  Copy number: High Copy
Gene/Insert
  Gene/Insert name: dihydropteroate synthase (alt name: DHPS)
  Species: Synthetic; S. aureus
  Tag / fusion protein: Histidine tag (N terminal on insert)
Terms and licenses: Academic/Nonprofit Terms; Industry Terms: Not Available to Industry
How to cite: S. aureus DHPS was a gift from Vern Schramm (Addgene plasmid # 64079 ; http://n2t.net/addgene:64079 ; RRID:Addgene_64079)
