[The description below was written by a language model from this plasmid's Addgene catalogue record.]
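Description:
S. aureus DHPS is a bacterial expression plasmid built on the commercial pJ404 backbone from DNA 2.0. It carries a synthetic gene encoding dihydropteroate synthase (DHPS) from Staphylococcus aureus. The plasmid is maintained at high copy number in standard E. coli cloning strains and is selected with ampicillin. The record gives no feature table and does not name the origin of replication, the promoter driving the insert, or any repressor or terminator elements, so the details of how expression is controlled cannot be stated from the available information.

The insert is listed as synthetic, meaning the coding sequence was made by gene synthesis rather than amplified from S. aureus genomic DNA. The record does not say whether it was codon-optimised. The protein is fused to an N-terminal histidine tag, which allows the recombinant enzyme to be purified by immobilised metal affinity chromatography. DHPS is the folate biosynthesis enzyme that condenses para-aminobenzoic acid with a pterin pyrophosphate substrate to form dihydropteroate, and it is the target of sulfonamide antibiotics.

The stated purpose is simply expression of the S. aureus enzyme. The associated work measured binding isotope effects for para-aminobenzoic acid with DHPS from S. aureus and Plasmodium falciparum. This is consistent with the plasmid being used to produce purified recombinant protein for enzymological and ligand-binding studies.
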