>Addgene plasmid #64079 | S. aureus DHPS | addgene partial sequence | sequence record 119690 | rrnB-T1-term-F 5'-ACGAAAGGCTCAGTCGAAAG-3'
GTCGATGCCCTTTGCCAGTTTTGCATTCAGCTCGACATTATGAACACGCACAGCGCGCACGCCCTTCATA
ATACCGTAAGCCGTGGTCGCTGCCGTCACTTCGTCACGTTCAACCGGGGTGGTGTCATAACCCATCATCT
CTTTCGTAAAACGCTTACGGCTGGTGGCCAGCAGGACAGGGTACTCCGTGGCAACCAGTTCATCCAGACG
CGCCATGACCTCTGCTTCTTCGTTGCGCGTTTTTGCGAAACCAATACCCGGATCCAGCCAAATCTTGTTG
CTCGGAATGCCGGCGATCTTAGCTTGGTGCGCTTGCGCCAGCAGGCTGG
